>Addgene plasmid #122440 | pHR-TAF15N-miRFP670-Cry2WT | addgene full sequence | sequence record 237793 | Addgene NGS Result
GGGTCACAGGGAGGAGGTAGAGGGCGTGGGGGATATGACAAGGATGGAAGAGGTCCTATGACAGGATCAA
GTGGTGGTGACCGCGGTGGCGGAGGCGGCTCCGGAGGCGGAAGCATGGTAGCAGGTCATGCCTCTGGCAG
CCCCGCATTCGGGACCGCCTCTCATTCGAATTGCGAACATGAAGAGATCCACCTCGCCGGCTCGATCCAG
CCGCATGGCGCGCTTCTGGTCGTCAGCGAACATGATCATCGCGTCATCCAGGCCAGCGCCAACGCCGCGG
AATTTCTGAATCTCGGAAGCGTACTCGGCGTTCCGCTCGCCGAGATCGACGGCGATCTGTTGATCAAGAT
CCTGCCGCATCTCGATCCCACCGCCGAAGGCATGCCGGTCGCGGTGCGCTGCCGGATCGGCAATCCCTCT
ACGGAGTACTGCGGTCTGATGCATCGGCCTCCGGAAGGCGGGCTGATCATCGAACTCGAACGTGCCGGCC
CGTCGATCGATCTGTCAGGCACGCTGGCGCCGGCGCTGGAGCGGATCCGCACGGCGGGTTCACTGCGCGC
GCTGTGCGATGACACCGTGCTGCTGTTTCAGCAGTGCACCGGCTACGACCGGGTGATGGTGTATCGTTTC
GATGAGCAAGGCCACGGCCTGGTATTCTCCGAGTGCCATGTGCCTGGGCTCGAATCCTATTTCGGCAACC
GCTATCCGTCGTCGACTGTCCCGCAGATGGCGCGGCAGCTGTACGTGCGGCAGCGCGTCCGCGTGCTGGT
CGACGTCACCTATCAGCCGGTGCCGCTGGAGCCGCGGCTGTCGCCGCTGACCGGGCGCGATCTCGACATG
TCGGGCTGCTTCCTGCGCTCGATGTCGCCGTGCCATCTGCAGTTCCTGAAGGACATGGGCGTGCGCGCCA
CCCTGGCGGTGTCGCTGGTGGTCGGCGGCAAGCTGTGGGGCCTGGTTGTCTGTCACCATTATCTGCCGCG
CTTCATCCGTTTCGAGCTGCGGGCGATCTGCAAACGGCTCGCCGAAAGGATCGCGACGCGGATCACCGCG
CTTGAGAGCGCGGCCACGCGTATGAAGATGGACAAAAAGACTATAGTTTGGTTTAGAAGAGACCTAAGGA
TTGAGGATAATCCTGCATTAGCAGCAGCTGCTCACGAAGGATCTGTTTTTCCTGTCTTCATTTGGTGTCC
TGAAGAAGAAGGACAGTTTTATCCTGGAAGAGCTTCAAGATGGTGGATGAAACAATCACTTGCTCACTTA
TCTCAATCCTTGAAGGCTCTTGGATCTGACCTCACTTTAATCAAAACCCACAACACGATTTCAGCGATCT
TGGATTGTATCCGCGTTACCGGTGCTACAAAAGTCGTCTTTAACCACCTCTATGATCCTGTTTCGTTAGT
TCGGGACCATACCGTAAAGGAGAAGCTGGTGGAACGTGGGATCTCTGTGCAAAGCTACAATGGAGATCTA
TTGTATGAACCGTGGGAGATATACTGCGAAAAGGGCAAACCTTTTACGAGTTTCAATTCTTACTGGAAGA
AATGCTTAGATATGTCGATTGAATCCGTTATGCTTCCTCCTCCTTGGCGGTTGATGCCAATAACTGCAGC
GGCTGAAGCGATTTGGGCGTGTTCGATTGAAGAACTAGGGCTGGAGAATGAGGCCGAGAAACCGAGCAAT
GCGTTGTTAACTAGAGCTTGGTCTCCAGGATGGAGCAATGCTGATAAGTTACTAAATGAGTTCATCGAGA
AGCAGTTGATAGATTATGCAAAGAACAGCAAGAAAGTTGTTGGGAATTCTACTTCACTACTTTCTCCGTA
TCTCCATTTCGGGGAAATAAGCGTCAGACACGTTTTCCAGTGTGCCCGGATGAAACAAATTATATGGGCA
AGAGATAAGAACAGTGAAGGAGAAGAAAGTGCAGATCTTTTTCTTAGGGGAATCGGTTTAAGAGAGTATT
CTCGGTATATATGTTTCAACTTCCCGTTTACTCACGAGCAATCGTTGTTGAGTCATCTTCGGTTTTTCCC
TTGGGATGCTGATGTTGATAAGTTCAAGGCCTGGAGACAAGGCAGGACCGGTTATCCGTTGGTGGATGCC
GGAATGAGAGAGCTTTGGGCTACCGGATGGATGCATAACAGAATAAGAGTGATTGTTTCAAGCTTTGCTG
TGAAGTTTCTTCTCCTTCCATGGAAATGGGGAATGAAGTATTTCTGGGATACACTTTTGGATGCTGATTT
GGAATGTGACATCCTTGGCTGGCAGTATATCTCTGGGAGTATCCCCGATGGCCACGAGCTTGATCGCTTG
GACAATCCCGCGTTACAAGGCGCCAAATATGACCCAGAAGGTGAGTACATAAGGCAATGGCTTCCCGAGC
TTGCGAGATTGCCAACTGAATGGATCCATCATCCATGGGACGCTCCTTTAACCGTACTCAAAGCTTCTGG
TGTGGAACTCGGAACAAACTATGCGAAACCCATTGTAGACATCGACACAGCTCGTGAGCTACTAGCTAAA
GCTATTTCAAGAACCCGTGAAGCACAGATCATGATCGGAGCAGCAGCCCGGGATCCACCGGTCGCCACCG
GTTCAGGGAGCGGATCCGGCTCAGGGAGTGCGGCCGCAACTCCCACCTGCAACATGCGTGACTGACTGAG
GCCGCGACTCTAGAGTCGACCTGCAGGCATGCAAGCTTGATATCAAGCTTATCGATAATCAACCTCTGGA
TTACAAAATTTGTGAAAGATTGACTGGTATTCTTAACTATGTTGCTCCTTTTACGCTATGTGGATACGCT
GCTTTAATGCCTTTGTATCATGCTATTGCTTCCCGTATGGCTTTCATTTTCTCCTCCTTGTATAAATCCT
GGTTGCTGTCTCTTTATGAGGAGTTGTGGCCCGTTGTCAGGCAACGTGGCGTGGTGTGCACTGTGTTTGC
TGACGCAACCCCCACTGGTTGGGGCATTGCCACCACCTGTCAGCTCCTTTCCGGGACTTTCGCTTTCCCC
CTCCCTATTGCCACGGCGGAACTCATCGCCGCCTGCCTTGCCCGCTGCTGGACAGGGGCTCGGCTGTTGG
GCACTGACAATTCCGTGGTGTTGTCGGGGAAATCATCGTCCTTTCCTTGGCTGCTCGCCTGTGTTGCCAC
CTGGATTCTGCGCGGGACGTCCTTCTGCTACGTCCCTTCGGCCCTCAATCCAGCGGACCTTCCTTCCCGC
GGCCTGCTGCCGGCTCTGCGGCCTCTTCCGCGTCTTCGCCTTCGCCCTCAGACGAGTCGGATCTCCCTTT
GGGCCGCCTCCCCGCATCGATACCGTCGACCTCGAGGGAATTAATTCGAGCTCGGTACCTTTAAGACCAA
TGACTTACAAGGCAGCTGTAGATCTTAGCCACTTTTTAAAAGAAAAGGGGGGACTGGAAGGGCTAATTCA
CTCCCAACGAAGACAAGATCTGCTTTTTGCTTGTACTGGGTCTCTCTGGTTAGACCAGATCTGAGCCTGG
GAGCTCTCTGGCTAACTAGGGAACCCACTGCTTAAGCCTCAATAAAGCTTGCCTTGAGTGCTTCAAGTAG
TGTGTGCCCGTCTGTTGTGTGACTCTGGTAACTAGAGATCCCTCAGACCCTTTTAGTCAGTGTGGAAAAT
CTCTAGCAGCATCTAGAATTAATTCCGTGTATTCTATAGTGTCACCTAAATCGTATGTGTATGATACATA
AGGTTATGTATTAATTGTAGCCGCGTTCTAACGACAATATGTACAAGCCTAATTGTGTAGCATCTGGCTT
ACTGAAGCAGACCCTATCATCTCTCTCGTAAACTGCCGTCAGAGTCGGTTTGGTTGGACGAACCTTCTGA
GTTTCTGGTAACGCCGTCCCGCACCCGGAAATGGTCAGCGAACCAATCAGCAGGGTCATCGCTAGCCAGA
TCCTCTACGCCGGACGCATCGTGGCCGGCATCACCGGCGCCACAGGTGCGGTTGCTGGCGCCTATATCGC
CGACATCACCGATGGGGAAGATCGGGCTCGCCACTTCGGGCTCATGAGCGCTTGTTTCGGCGTGGGTATG
GTGGCAGGCCCCGTGGCCGGGGGACTGTTGGGCGCCATCTCCTTGCATGCACCATTCCTTGCGGCGGCGG
TGCTCAACGGCCTCAACCTACTACTGGGCTGCTTCCTAATGCAGGAGTCGCATAAGGGAGAGCGTCGAAT
GGTGCACTCTCAGTACAATCTGCTCTGATGCCGCATAGTTAAGCCAGCCCCGACACCCGCCAACACCCGC
TGACGCGCCCTGACGGGCTTGTCTGCTCCCGGCATCCGCTTACAGACAAGCTGTGACCGTCTCCGGGAGC
TGCATGTGTCAGAGGTTTTCACCGTCATCACCGAAACGCGCGAGACGAAAGGGCCTCGTGATACGCCTAT
TTTTATAGGTTAATGTCATGATAATAATGGTTTCTTAGACGTCAGGTGGCACTTTTCGGGGAAATGTGCG
CGGAACCCCTATTTGTTTATTTTTCTAAATACATTCAAATATGTATCCGCTCATGAGACAATAACCCTGA
TAAATGCTTCAATAATATTGAAAAAGGAAGAGTATGAGTATTCAACATTTCCGTGTCGCCCTTATTCCCT
TTTTTGCGGCATTTTGCCTTCCTGTTTTTGCTCACCCAGAAACGCTGGTGAAAGTAAAAGATGCTGAAGA
TCAGTTGGGTGCACGAGTGGGTTACATCGAACTGGATCTCAACAGCGGTAAGATCCTTGAGAGTTTTCGC
CCCGAAGAACGTTTTCCAATGATGAGCACTTTTAAAGTTCTGCTATGTGGCGCGGTATTATCCCGTATTG
ACGCCGGGCAAGAGCAACTCGGTCGCCGCATACACTATTCTCAGAATGACTTGGTTGAGTACTCACCAGT
CACAGAAAAGCATCTTACGGATGGCATGACAGTAAGAGAATTATGCAGTGCTGCCATAACCATGAGTGAT
AACACTGCGGCCAACTTACTTCTGACAACGATCGGAGGACCGAAGGAGCTAACCGCTTTTTTGCACAACA
TGGGGGATCATGTAACTCGCCTTGATCGTTGGGAACCGGAGCTGAATGAAGCCATACCAAACGACGAGCG
TGACACCACGATGCCTGTAGCAATGGCAACAACGTTGCGCAAACTATTAACTGGCGAACTACTTACTCTA
GCTTCCCGGCAACAATTAATAGACTGGATGGAGGCGGATAAAGTTGCAGGACCACTTCTGCGCTCGGCCC
TTCCGGCTGGCTGGTTTATTGCTGATAAATCTGGAGCCGGTGAGCGTGGGTCTCGCGGTATCATTGCAGC
ACTGGGGCCAGATGGTAAGCCCTCCCGTATCGTAGTTATCTACACGACGGGGAGTCAGGCAACTATGGAT
GAACGAAATAGACAGATCGCTGAGATAGGTGCCTCACTGATTAAGCATTGGTAACTGTCAGACCAAGTTT
ACTCATATATACTTTAGATTGATTTAAAACTTCATTTTTAATTTAAAAGGATCTAGGTGAAGATCCTTTT
TGATAATCTCATGACCAAAATCCCTTAACGTGAGTTTTCGTTCCACTGAGCGTCAGACCCCGTAGAAAAG
ATCAAAGGATCTTCTTGAGATCCTTTTTTTCTGCGCGTAATCTGCTGCTTGCAAACAAAAAAACCACCGC
TACCAGCGGTGGTTTGTTTGCCGGATCAAGAGCTACCAACTCTTTTTCCGAAGGTAACTGGCTTCAGCAG
AGCGCAGATACCAAATACTGTTCTTCTAGTGTAGCCGTAGTTAGGCCACCACTTCAAGAACTCTGTAGCA
CCGCCTACATACCTCGCTCTGCTAATCCTGTTACCAGTGGCTGCTGCCAGTGGCGATAAGTCGTGTCTTA
CCGGGTTGGACTCAAGACGATAGTTACCGGATAAGGCGCAGCGGTCGGGCTGAACGGGGGGTTCGTGCAC
ACAGCCCAGCTTGGAGCGAACGACCTACACCGAACTGAGATACCTACAGCGTGAGCTATGAGAAAGCGCC
ACGCTTCCCGAAGGGAGAAAGGCGGACAGGTATCCGGTAAGCGGCAGGGTCGGAACAGGAGAGCGCACGA
GGGAGCTTCCAGGGGGAAACGCCTGGTATCTTTATAGTCCTGTCGGGTTTCGCCACCTCTGACTTGAGCG
TCGATTTTTGTGATGCTCGTCAGGGGGGCGGAGCCTATGGAAAAACGCCAGCAACGCGGCCTTTTTACGG
TTCCTGGCCTTTTGCTGGCCTTTTGCTCACATGTTCTTTCCTGCGTTATCCCCTGATTCTGTGGATAACC
GTATTACCGCCTTTGAGTGAGCTGATACCGCTCGCCGCAGCCGAACGACCGAGCGCAGCGAGTCAGTGAG
CGAGGAAGCGGAAGAGCGCCCAATACGCAAACCGCCTCTCCCCGCGCGTTGGCCGATTCATTAATGCAGC
TGTGGAATGTGTGTCAGTTAGGGTGTGGAAAGTCCCCAGGCTCCCCAGCAGGCAGAAGTATGCAAAGCAT
GCATCTCAATTAGTCAGCAACCAGGTGTGGAAAGTCCCCAGGCTCCCCAGCAGGCAGAAGTATGCAAAGC
ATGCATCTCAATTAGTCAGCAACCATAGTCCCGCCCCTAACTCCGCCCATCCCGCCCCTAACTCCGCCCA
GTTCCGCCCATTCTCCGCCCCATGGCTGACTAATTTTTTTTATTTATGCAGAGGCCGAGGCCGCCTCGGC
CTCTGAGCTATTCCAGAAGTAGTGAGGAGGCTTTTTTGGAGGCCTAGGCTTTTGCAAAAAGCTTGGACAC
AAGACAGGCTTGCGAGATATGTTTGAGAATACCACTTTATCCCGCGTCAGGGAGAGGCAGTGCGTAAAAA
GACGCGGACTCATGTGAAATACTGGTTTTTAGTGCGCCAGATCTCTATAATCTCGCGCAACCTATTTTCC
CCTCGAACACTTTTTAAGCCGTAGATAAACAGGCTGGGACACTTCACATGAGCGAAAAATACATCGTCAC
CTGGGACATGTTGCAGATCCATGCACGTAAACTCGCAAGCCGACTGATGCCTTCTGAACAATGGAAAGGC
ATTATTGCCGTAAGCCGTGGCGGTCTGTACCGGGTGCGTTACTGGCGCGTGAACTGGGTATTCGTCATGT
CGATACCGTTTGTATTTCCAGCTACGATCACGACAACCAGCGCGAGCTTAAAGTGCTGAAACGCGCAGAA
GGCGATGGCGAAGGCTTCATCGTTATTGATGACCTGGTGGATACCGGTGGTACTGCGGTTGCGATTCGTG
AAATGTATCCAAAAGCGCACTTTGTCACCATCTTCGCAAAACCGGCTGGTCGTCCGCTGGTTGATGACTA
TGTTGTTGATATCCCGCAAGATACCTGGATTGAACAGCCGTGGGATATGGGCGTCGTATTCGTCCCGCCA
ATCTCCGGTCGCTAATCTTTTCAACGCCTGGCACTGCCGGGCGTTGTTCTTTTTAACTTCAGGCGGGTTA
CAATAGTTTCCAGTAAGTATTCTGGAGGCTGCATCCATGACACAGGCAAACCTGAGCGAAACCCTGTTCA
AACCCCGCTTTAAACATCCTGAAACCTCGACGCTAGTCCGCCGCTTTAATCACGGCGCACAACCGCCTGT
GCAGTCGGCCCTTGATGGTAAAACCATCCCTCACTGGTATCGCATGATTAACCGTCTGATGTGGATCTGG
CGCGGCATTGACCCACGCGAAATCCTCGACGTCCAGGCACGTATTGTGATGAGCGATGCCGAACGTACCG
ACGATGATTTATACGATACGGTGATTGGCTACCGTGGCGGCAACTGGATTTATGAGTGGGCCCCGGATCT
TTGTGAAGGAACCTTACTTCTGTGGTGTGACATAATTGGACAAACTACCTACAGAGATTTAAAGCTCTAA
GGTAAATATAAAATTTTTAAGTGTATAATGTGTTAAACTACTGATTCTAATTGTTTGTGTATTTTAGATT
CCAACCTATGGAACTGATGAATGGGAGCAGTGGTGGAATGCCTTTAATGAGGAAAACCTGTTTTGCTCAG
AAGAAATGCCATCTAGTGATGATGAGGCTACTGCTGACTCTCAACATTCTACTCCTCCAAAAAAGAAGAG
AAAGGTAGAAGACCCCAAGGACTTTCCTTCAGAATTGCTAAGTTTTTTGAGTCATGCTGTGTTTAGTAAT
AGAACTCTTGCTTGCTTTGCTATTTACACCACAAAGGAAAAAGCTGCACTGCTATACAAGAAAATTATGG
AAAAATATTCTGTAACCTTTATAAGTAGGCATAACAGTTATAATCATAACATACTGTTTTTTCTTACTCC
ACACAGGCATAGAGTGTCTGCTATTAATAACTATGCTCAAAAATTGTGTACCTTTAGCTTTTTAATTTGT
AAAGGGGTTAATAAGGAATATTTGATGTATAGTGCCTTGACTAGAGATCATAATCAGCCATACCACATTT
GTAGAGGTTTTACTTGCTTTAAAAAACCTCCCACACCTCCCCCTGAACCTGAAACATAAAATGAATGCAA
TTGTTGTTGTTAACTTGTTTATTGCAGCTTATAATGGTTACAAATAAAGCAATAGCATCACAAATTTCAC
AAATAAAGCATTTTTTTCACTGCATTCTAGTTGTGGTTTGTCCAAACTCATCAATGTATCTTATCATGTC
TGGATCAACTGGATAACTCAAGCTAACCAAAATCATCCCAAACTTCCCACCCCATACCCTATTACCACTG
CCAATTACCTGTGGTTTCATTTACTCTAAACCTGTGATTCCTCTGAATTATTTTCATTTTAAAGAAATTG
TATTTGTTAAATATGTACTACAAACTTAGTAGTTGGAAGGGCTAATTCACTCCCAAAGAAGACAAGATAT
CCTTGATCTGTGGATCTACCACACACAAGGCTACTTCCCTGATTAGCAGAACTACACACCAGGGCCAGGG
GTCAGATATCCACTGACCTTTGGATGGTGCTACAAGCTAGTACCAGTTGAGCCAGATAAGGTAGAAGAGG
CCAATAAAGGAGAGAACACCAGCTTGTTACACCCTGTGAGCCTGCATGGGATGGATGACCCGGAGAGAGA
AGTGTTAGAGTGGAGGTTTGACAGCCGCCTAGCATTTCATCACGTGGCCCGAGAGCTGCATCCGGAGTAC
TTCAAGAACTGCTGATATCGAGCTTGCTACAAGGGACTTTCCGCTGGGGACTTTCCAGGGAGGCGTGGCC
TGGGCGGGACTGGGGAGTGGCGAGCCCTCAGATCCTGCATATAAGCAGCTGCTTTTTGCCTGTACTGGGT
CTCTCTGGTTAGACCAGATCTGAGCCTGGGAGCTCTCTGGCTAACTAGGGAACCCACTGCTTAAGCCTCA
ATAAAGCTTGCCTTGAGTGCTTCAAGTAGTGTGTGCCCGTCTGTTGTGTGACTCTGGTAACTAGAGATCC
CTCAGACCCTTTTAGTCAGTGTGGAAAATCTCTAGCAGTGGCGCCCGAACAGGGACTTGAAAGCGAAAGG
GAAACCAGAGGAGCTCTCTCGACGCAGGACTCGGCTTGCTGAAGCGCGCACGGCAAGAGGCGAGGGGCGG
CGACTGGTGAGTACGCCAAAAATTTTGACTAGCGGAGGCTAGAAGGAGAGAGATGGGTGCGAGAGCGTCA
GTATTAAGCGGGGGAGAATTAGATCGCGATGGGAAAAAATTCGGTTAAGGCCAGGGGGAAAGAAAAAATA
TAAATTAAAACATATAGTATGGGCAAGCAGGGAGCTAGAACGATTCGCAGTTAATCCTGGCCTGTTAGAA
ACATCAGAAGGCTGTAGACAAATACTGGGACAGCTACAACCATCCCTTCAGACAGGATCAGAAGAACTTA
GATCATTATATAATACAGTAGCAACCCTCTATTGTGTGCATCAAAGGATAGAGATAAAAGACACCAAGGA
AGCTTTAGACAAGATAGAGGAAGAGCAAAACAAAAGTAAGACCACCGCACAGCAAGCGGCCGGCCGCTGA
TCTTCAGACCTGGAGGAGGAGATATGAGGGACAATTGGAGAAGTGAATTATATAAATATAAAGTAGTAAA
AATTGAACCATTAGGAGTAGCACCCACCAAGGCAAAGAGAAGAGTGGTGCAGAGAGAAAAAAGAGCAGTG
GGAATAGGAGCTTTGTTCCTTGGGTTCTTGGGAGCAGCAGGAAGCACTATGGGCGCAGCGTCAATGACGC
TGACGGTACAGGCCAGACAATTATTGTCTGGTATAGTGCAGCAGCAGAACAATTTGCTGAGGGCTATTGA
GGCGCAACAGCATCTGTTGCAACTCACAGTCTGGGGCATCAAGCAGCTCCAGGCAAGAATCCTGGCTGTG
GAAAGATACCTAAAGGATCAACAGCTCCTGGGGATTTGGGGTTGCTCTGGAAAACTCATTTGCACCACTG
CTGTGCCTTGGAATGCTAGTTGGAGTAATAAATCTCTGGAACAGATTTGGAATCACACGACCTGGATGGA
GTGGGACAGAGAAATTAACAATTACACAAGCTTAATACACTCCTTAATTGAAGAATCGCAAAACCAGCAA
GAAAAGAATGAACAAGAATTATTGGAATTAGATAAATGGGCAAGTTTGTGGAATTGGTTTAACATAACAA
ATTGGCTGTGGTATATAAAATTATTCATAATGATAGTAGGAGGCTTGGTAGGTTTAAGAATAGTTTTTGC
TGTACTTTCTATAGTGAATAGAGTTAGGCAGGGATATTCACCATTATCGTTTCAGACCCACCTCCCAACC
CCGAGGGGACCCGACAGGCCCGAAGGAATAGAAGAAGAAGGTGGAGAGAGAGACAGAGACAGATCCATTC
GATTAGTGAACGGATCTCGACGGTATCGCCAAATGGCAGTATTCATCCACAATTTTAAAAGAAAAGGGGG
GATTGGGGGGTACAGTGCAGGGGAAAGAATAGTAGACATAATAGCAACAGACATACAAACTAAAGAATTA
CAAAAACAAATTACAAAAATTCAAAATTTTCGGGTTTATTACAGGGACAGCAGAGATCCAGTTTGGATCG
ATAAGCTTGATATCGAATTCCTGCAGCCCCGATAAAATAAAAGATTTTATTTAGTCTCCAGAAAAAGGGG
GGAATGAAAGACCCCACCTGTAGGTTTGGCAAGCTAGCTGCAGTAACGCCATTTTGCAAGGCATGGAAAA
ATACCAAACCAAGAATAGAGAAGTTCAGATCAAGGGCGGGTACATGAAAATAGCTAACGTTGGGCCAAAC
AGGATATCTGCGGTGAGCAGTTTCGGCCCCGGCCCGGGGCCAAGAACAGATGGTCACCGCAGTTTCGGCC
CCGGCCCGAGGCCAAGAACAGATGGTCCCCAGATATGGCCCAACCCTCAGCAGTTTCTTAAGACCCATCA
GATGTTTCCAGGCTCCCCCAAGGACCTGAAATGACCCTGCGCCTTATTTGAATTAACCAATCAGCCTGCT
TCTCGCTTCTGTTCGCGCGCTTCTGCTTCCCGAGCTCTATAAAAGAGCTCACAACCCCTCACTCGGCGCG
CCAGTCCTCCGACAGACTGAGTCGCCCGGGGGGGATCTGGAGCTCTCGAGAATTCTCACGCGACAGTGGA
TCCGGAGCTACCATGTCGGATTCTGGA
[285 nt withheld, positions 11648-11932]
AGAGCACCTTCCTATGACCAGCCAGACTATGGTCAACAAGATTCATATGACCAGCAGTCAGGCTATGATC
AACATCAAGGCTCATATGATGAGCAGTCAAATTATGATCAGCAGCATGATTCCTATAGTCAAAACCAGCA
GTCCTATCATTCACAAAGGGAAAACTACAGCCACCACACACAAGATGACCGTCGTGATGTGAGTAGGTAT
GGAGAAGATAATAGAGGATATGGC
Features (pLannotate 1.2.2; 35 found; start..end, strand, type, name):
    115..1059    +  CDS            miRFP670: miRFP670 is a basic (constitutively fluorescent) near ir fluorescent protein published in 2016, derived from Rhodopseudomonas palustris. It has low acid sensitivity. It requires the cofactor biliverdin for fluorescence.
   1072..2565    +  CDS            CRY2PHR: N-terminal photolyase homology region of Arabidopsis thaliana cryptochrome 2 binds to CIB1 upon exposure to blue light (Kennedy et al., 2010)
   2668..2698    +  misc_feature   MCS (fragment): pUC18/19 multiple cloning site
   2699..2717    +  misc_feature   MCS (fragment): pBluescript multiple cloning site
   2717..3305    +  misc_feature   WPRE: woodchuck hepatitis virus posttranscriptional regulatory element
   3306..3328    +  misc_feature   MCS (fragment): pBluescript multiple cloning site
   3345..3413    +  CDS            nef (fragment): NEF_HV1Z2 - Experimental evidence at protein level: Swiss-Prot protein existence level 1. Extracellular Nef protein targets CD4(+) T-lymphocytes for apoptosis by interacting with CXCR4 surface receptors. From Human immunodeficiency virus type 1 group M subtype D (isolate Z2/CDC-Z34) (HIV-1).
   3415..3648    +  LTR            3' LTR (ΔU3): self-inactivating 3' long terminal repeat (LTR) from HIV-1
   3673..3691    -  promoter       SP6 promoter: promoter for bacteriophage SP6 RNA polymerase
   3919..4198    +  CDS            TcR (fragment): tetracycline efflux protein; tet; confers resistance to tetracycline
   4199..4247    -  misc_feature   bom (fragment): basis of mobility region from pBR322
   4349..4384    -  CDS            rop (fragment): Rop protein, which maintains plasmids at low copy number; rop
   4479..4583    +  promoter       AmpR promoter: bla
   4584..5444    +  CDS            AmpR: β-lactamase; bla; confers resistance to ampicillin, carbenicillin, and related antibiotics
   5615..6203    +  rep_origin     ori: high-copy-number ColE1/pMB1/pBR322/pUC origin of replication
   6386..6442    +  CDS            lacI (fragment): lac repressor; lacI; The lac repressor binds to the lac operator to inhibit transcription in E. coli. This inhibition can be relieved by adding lactose or isopropyl-β-D-thiogalactopyranoside (IPTG).
   6449..6778    +  promoter       SV40 promoter: SV40 enhancer and early promoter
   6978..7097    +  CDS            gpt (fragment): XGPT_ECOLI - Also known as gpp, gxu. Experimental evidence at protein level: Swiss-Prot protein existence level 1. Purine salvage pathway enzyme that catalyzes the transfer of the ribosyl-5-phosphate group from 5-phospho-alpha-D-ribose 1- diphosphate (PRPP) to the N9 position of the 6-oxopurines guanine and xanthine to form the corresponding ribonucleotides GMP (guanosine 5'- monophosphate) and XMP (xanthosine 5'-monophosphate), with the release of PPi. To a lesser extent, also acts on hypoxanthine (PubMed:9100006, PubMed:3886014). Does not ribophosphorylate adenine (PubMed:3886014). From Esch
   7097..7432    +  CDS            gpt (fragment): XGPT_ECOLI - Also known as gpp, gxu. Experimental evidence at protein level: Swiss-Prot protein existence level 1. Purine salvage pathway enzyme that catalyzes the transfer of the ribosyl-5-phosphate group from 5-phospho-alpha-D-ribose 1- diphosphate (PRPP) to the N9 position of the 6-oxopurines guanine and xanthine to form the corresponding ribonucleotides GMP (guanosine 5'- monophosphate) and XMP (xanthosine 5'-monophosphate), with the release of PPi. To a lesser extent, also acts on hypoxanthine (PubMed:9100006, PubMed:3886014). Does not ribophosphorylate adenine (PubMed:3886014). From Esch
   7527..7832    +  CDS            frsA (fragment): FRSA_ECOLI - Also known as yafA. Experimental evidence at protein level: Swiss-Prot protein existence level 1. Catalyzes the hydrolysis of esters (PubMed:15808744). Displays esterase activity toward pNP-butyrate (PubMed:15808744). May stimulate mixed-acid fermentation by acting as a fermentation/respiration switch that down-regulates respiration and up- regulates fermentation rates (PubMed:15169777). From Escherichia coli (strain K12).
   7836..7910    +  CDS            small t antigen (fragment): SV40 (simian virus 40) small t antigen
   7912..7977    +  intron         small t intron: SV40 (simian virus 40) small t antigen intron
   8107..8127    +  CDS            SV40 NLS: nuclear localization signal of SV40 (simian virus 40) large T antigen
   8446..8529    +  CDS            large T antigen (fragment): large T antigen from SV40 (simian virus 40)
   8552..8686    +  polyA_signal   SV40 poly(A) signal: SV40 polyadenylation signal
   8853..9182    +  CDS            nef (fragment): NEF_HV1BR - Experimental evidence at protein level: Swiss-Prot protein existence level 1. Extracellular Nef protein targets CD4(+) T-lymphocytes for apoptosis by interacting with CXCR4 surface receptors (PubMed:14990729). From Human immunodeficiency virus type 1 group M subtype B (isolate BRU/LAI) (HIV-1).
   9230..9487    +  LTR            5' LTR (truncated): truncated 5' long terminal repeat (LTR) from HIV-1
   9534..9659    +  misc_feature   HIV-1 Ψ: packaging signal of human immunodeficiency virus type 1
   9643..9981    +  CDS            HIV-1 gag (fragment): gag protein from human immunodeficiency virus 1; gag
  10156..10389   +  misc_feature   RRE: The Rev response element (RRE) of HIV-1 allows for Rev-dependent mRNA export from the nucleus to the cytoplasm.
  10766..10866   +  CDS            Rev (fragment): human immunodeficiency virus 1 (HIV-1) Rev protein; rev; enhances nuclear export of unspliced and incompletely spliced viral mRNAs
  10903..11020   +  misc_feature   cPPT/CTS: central polypurine tract and central termination sequence of HIV-1
  11057..11089   -  misc_feature   MCS (fragment): pBluescript multiple cloning site
  11173..11580   +  promoter       SFFV promoter: spleen focus-forming virus long terminal repeat (LTR) promoter
  11633..87      +  CDS            TAF15 (fragment) (across the origin) (sequence partly withheld): RBP56_HUMAN - Also known as RBP56, TAF2N. Experimental evidence at protein level: Swiss-Prot protein existence level 1. RNA and ssDNA-binding protein that may play specific roles during transcription initiation at distinct promoters. Can enter the preinitiation complex together with the RNA polymerase II (Pol II). From Homo sapiens (Human).
