[The description below was written by a language model from this plasmid's Addgene catalogue record and pLannotate feature annotations shown in this document.]
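Description:
pHR-TAF15N-miRFP670-Cry2WT is a 12.2 kb HIV-1-based lentiviral transfer plasmid on the pHR backbone, intended for mammalian expression either by direct transfection or after packaging into lentiviral particles. It is maintained in E. coli through a high-copy ColE1/pUC-type origin and selected with ampicillin via the β-lactamase gene. The viral portion contains a truncated 5' LTR, the Ψ packaging signal with a gag fragment, the Rev response element for Rev-dependent export of the genomic RNA, the cPPT/CTS element, and a self-inactivating ΔU3 3' LTR, so the integrated provirus lacks LTR promoter activity. Outside the LTRs, the backbone carries leftover pieces of older vectors, including an SV40 promoter with gpt fragments, SV40 small t intron and poly(A) sequences, and partial TcR, rop and lacI segments. The record assigns no function to these.

The payload is driven by the internal SFFV promoter and is followed by a WPRE, which enhances transcript stability and expression. It encodes the N-terminal 208 amino acids of human TAF15, described in the record as a disordered protein region. This is fused at its C terminus to the near-infrared, biliverdin-dependent fluorescent protein miRFP670 and then to Arabidopsis cryptochrome 2. The annotation identifies the photolyase homology region of Cry2, and the depositor notes that this "Cry2WT" version carries 29 additional residues beyond Cry2PHR. Combining a blue-light-responsive Cry2 domain with a disordered region gives optogenetic control over the fusion, with miRFP670 allowing imaging. The associated publication concerns liquid nuclear condensates and their mechanical interaction with the genome, which fits use of the construct for light-controlled studies of such condensates in living cells.
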