Addgene plasmid #122440: pHR-TAF15N-miRFP670-Cry2WT
Purpose: Expresses disordered protein TAF15(1-208) fused with fluorescent protein miRFP670 and optogenetic protein Cry2WT
Depositing lab: Clifford Brangwynne. Depositing organization: Princeton University. Publication: Liquid Nuclear Condensates Mechanically Sense and Restructure the Genome. Shin Y, Chang YC, Lee DSW, Berry J, Sanders DW, Ronceray P, Wingreen NS, Haataja M, Brangwynne CP. Cell. 2018 Nov 29;175(6):1481-1491.e13. doi: 10.1016/j.cell.2018.10.057. PubMed 30500535.
Backbone
  Vector backbone: pHR
  Backbone size w/o insert (bp): 9000
  Total vector size (bp): 12166
  Vector type: Mammalian Expression, Lentiviral
Growth in bacteria
  Bacterial resistance: Ampicillin, 100 μg/mL
  Growth temperature: 37°C
  Growth strain: NEB Stable
  Copy number: High Copy
Gene/Insert
  Gene/Insert name: TAF15
  Species: H. sapiens (human)
  Insert size (bp): 624
  Mutation: Contains only amino acids 1-208
  Entrez Gene: TAF15 (a.k.a. Npl3, RBP56, TAF2N, TAFII68)
  Promoter: SFFV
  Tag / fusion protein: miRFP670 (C terminal on insert); Cry2WT (C terminal on insert)
  Cloning method: Ligation Independent Cloning
  Sequencing primers: 5′ n/a; 3′ n/a
Resource information
  A portion of this plasmid was derived from a plasmid made by: TAF15 was subcloned from a kind gift from the Marc Diamond lab at UT Southwestern. miRFP670 was from Addgene plasmid #79987 (Shcherbakova et al., Nat. Commun., 2016).
Terms and licenses: Academic/Nonprofit Terms; Industry Terms: Not Available to Industry
Depositor comments: Our Cry2WT contains an additional 29 amino acids at the C-terminus of Cry2PHR the same as our previously deposited plasmid Addgene #101223 (Shin et al., Cell, 2017).
How to cite: pHR-TAF15N-miRFP670-Cry2WT was a gift from Clifford Brangwynne (Addgene plasmid # 122440 ; http://n2t.net/addgene:122440 ; RRID:Addgene_122440)
